Addgene plasmid #59822: pcDNA5 FRT TO myc Separase C2029A
Purpose: Allows the integration of myc Separase C2029A in the genome and Tet-inducible expression
Depositing lab: Stephen Taylor. Depositing organization: University of Manchester. Publication: Cyclin-B1-mediated inhibition of excess separase is required for timely chromosome disjunction. Holland AJ, Taylor SS. J Cell Sci. 2006 Aug 15;119(Pt 16):3325-36. Epub 2006 Jul 25. 10.1242/jcs.03083 PubMed 16868023.
Backbone
  Vector backbone: pcDNA5/FRT/TO
  Backbone manufacturer: Invitrogen
  Vector type: Mammalian Expression
  Selectable markers: Hygromycin
Growth in bacteria
  Bacterial resistance: Ampicillin, 100 μg/mL
  Growth temperature: 37°C
  Growth strain: DH5alpha
  Copy number: High Copy
Gene/Insert
  Gene/Insert name: Separase
  Species: H. sapiens (human)
  Mutation: C2029A
  Entrez Gene: ESPL1 (a.k.a. ESP1, SEPA)
  Promoter: hybrid human cytomegalovirus (CMV)/TetO2 promoter
  Tag / fusion protein: Myc (N terminal on insert)
  Cloning method: Unknown
  Sequencing primers: 5′ CMV-F; 3′ BGH-rev
Terms and licenses: Academic/Nonprofit Terms; Industry Terms: Not Available to Industry
How to cite: pcDNA5 FRT TO myc Separase C2029A was a gift from Stephen Taylor (Addgene plasmid # 59822 ; http://n2t.net/addgene:59822 ; RRID:Addgene_59822)
