[The description below was written by a language model from this plasmid's Addgene catalogue record and pLannotate feature annotations shown in this document.]
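Description:
pcDNA5 FRT TO myc Separase C2029A is a mammalian expression plasmid of about 11.6 kb built on the Invitrogen pcDNA5/FRT/TO backbone, designed for site-specific genomic integration and tetracycline-inducible expression of a mutant human separase. In bacteria it is maintained as a high-copy plasmid through a ColE1/pUC-type origin and selected with ampicillin via the β-lactamase gene. Short annotated fragments of lac elements, f1 ori, ble and bom are backbone remnants rather than functional parts of the design.

The payload is the human ESPL1 coding sequence, encoding separase, the caspase-like protease that cleaves the SCC1/RAD21 cohesin subunit at anaphase onset. It carries a C2029A substitution and an N-terminal Myc epitope tag for detection; the tag is listed in the catalogue but not annotated separately in the feature table, and the record does not state the functional consequence of the mutation. Transcription is driven by the hybrid CMV/TetO2 promoter: the CMV immediate-early enhancer and promoter are followed by two tet operator sites (annotated here as short tetO-containing promoter fragments). Expression is therefore repressed in cells producing Tet repressor and induced by tetracycline or doxycycline. The transcript ends at the bGH polyadenylation signal.

Downstream lies an FRT site directly preceding a hygromycin resistance gene with an SV40 poly(A) signal. In this backbone design the hygromycin gene has no promoter of its own, so FLP-mediated recombination into a genomic FRT site in a suitable host line activates it and allows selection of isogenic integrants. The construct is used to generate stable cell lines with inducible myc-separase C2029A, in the context of studies on separase regulation and chromosome disjunction.
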