Features (pLannotate 1.2.2; 21 found; start..end, strand, type, name):
     28..80      -  misc_feature   bom (fragment): basis of mobility region from pBR322
    235..614     +  enhancer       CMV enhancer: human cytomegalovirus immediate early enhancer
    615..818     +  promoter       CMV promoter: human cytomegalovirus (CMV) immediate early promoter
    820..839     +  promoter       PLtetO-1 promoter (fragment): modified phage lambda PL promoter with tet operator sites (Lutz and Bujard, 1997)
    841..860     +  promoter       PLtetO-1 promoter (fragment): modified phage lambda PL promoter with tet operator sites (Lutz and Bujard, 1997)
    868..901     +  promoter       TRE3GV promoter (fragment): 3rd-generation Tet-responsive promoter that can be activated by binding of Tet-On® 3G, optimized for retroviral and lentiviral vectors
   1187..7543    +  CDS            ESPL1: ESPL1_HUMAN - Also known as ESP1, KIAA0165. Experimental evidence at protein level: Swiss-Prot protein existence level 1. Caspase-like protease, which plays a central role in the chromosome segregation by cleaving the SCC1/RAD21 subunit of the cohesin complex at the onset of anaphase. During most of the cell cycle, it is inactivated by different mechanisms. From Homo sapiens (Human).
   7586..7810    +  polyA_signal   bGH poly(A) signal: bovine growth hormone polyadenylation signal
   7814..7835    +  promoter       SV40 promoter (fragment): SV40 enhancer and early promoter
   7856..8089    +  rep_origin     f1 ori (fragment) (sequence partly withheld): f1 bacteriophage origin of replication; arrow indicates direction of (+) strand synthesis
   8094..8141    +  protein_bind   FRT: FLP-mediated recombination occurs in the 8-bp core sequence TCTAGAAA (Turan and Bode, 2011). FLP recombinase from the Saccharomyces cerevisiae 2μ plasmid
   8149..9171    +  CDS            HygR: aminoglycoside phosphotransferase from E. coli; aph(4)-Ia; confers resistance to hygromycin
   9181..9306    +  CDS            ble (fragment): BLE_KLEPN - Experimental evidence at protein level: Swiss-Prot protein existence level 1. Binding protein with a strong affinity to the bleomycin family of antibiotics. Binds to CL990; an antimitotic-antibiotic compound. From Klebsiella pneumoniae.
   9301..9422    +  polyA_signal   SV40 poly(A) signal: SV40 polyadenylation signal
   9493..9515    -  protein_bind   lac operator (fragment): The lac repressor binds to the lac operator to inhibit transcription in E. coli. This inhibition can be relieved by adding lactose or isopropyl-β-D-thiogalactopyranoside (IPTG). lac repressor encoded by lacI
   9519..9549    -  promoter       lac promoter: promoter for the E. coli lac operon
   9564..9585    -  protein_bind   CAP binding site: CAP binding activates transcription in the presence of cAMP. E. coli catabolite activator protein
   9598..9690    -  CDS            lacI (fragment): lac repressor; lacI; The lac repressor binds to the lac operator to inhibit transcription in E. coli. This inhibition can be relieved by adding lactose or isopropyl-β-D-thiogalactopyranoside (IPTG).
   9873..10461   -  rep_origin     ori: high-copy-number ColE1/pMB1/pBR322/pUC origin of replication
  10632..11492   -  CDS            AmpR: β-lactamase; bla; confers resistance to ampicillin, carbenicillin, and related antibiotics
  11493..11597   -  promoter       AmpR promoter: bla
>Addgene plasmid #59822 | pcDNA5 FRT TO myc Separase C2029A | addgene full sequence | sequence record 112025 | Updated full dep seq
GACGGATCGGGAGATCTCCCGATCCCCTATGGTGCACTCTCAGTACAATCTGCTCTGATGCCGCATAGTT
AAGCCAGTATCTGCTCCCTGCTTGTGTGTTGGAGGTCGCTGAGTAGTGCGCGAGCAAAATTTAAGCTACA
ACAAGGCAAGGCTTGACCGACAATTGCATGAAGAATCTGCTTAGGGTTAGGCGTTTTGCGCTGCTTCGCG
ATGTACGGGCCAGATATACGCGTTGACATTGATTATTGACTAGTTATTAATAGTAATCAATTACGGGGTC
ATTAGTTCATAGCCCATATATGGAGTTCCGCGTTACATAACTTACGGTAAATGGCCCGCCTGGCTGACCG
CCCAACGACCCCCGCCCATTGACGTCAATAATGACGTATGTTCCCATAGTAACGCCAATAGGGACTTTCC
ATTGACGTCAATGGGTGGAGTATTTACGGTAAACTGCCCACTTGGCAGTACATCAAGTGTATCATATGCC
AAGTACGCCCCCTATTGACGTCAATGACGGTAAATGGCCCGCCTGGCATTATGCCCAGTACATGACCTTA
TGGGACTTTCCTACTTGGCAGTACATCTACGTATTAGTCATCGCTATTACCATGGTGATGCGGTTTTGGC
AGTACATCAATGGGCGTGGATAGCGGTTTGACTCACGGGGATTTCCAAGTCTCCACCCCATTGACGTCAA
TGGGAGTTTGTTTTGGCACCAAAATCAACGGGACTTTCCAAAATGTCGTAACAACTCCGCCCCATTGACG
CAAATGGGCGGTAGGCGTGTACGGTGGGAGGTCTATATAAGCAGAGCTCTCCCTATCAGTGATAGAGATC
TCCCTATCAGTGATAGAGATCGTCGACGAGCTCGTTTAGTGAACCGTCAGATCGCCTGGAGACGCCATCC
ACGCTGTTTTGACCTCCATAGAAGACACCGGGACCGATCCAGCCTCCGGACTCTAGCGTTTAAACTTAAG
CTTGGTACCCCGGGGAATTCGGCAGATCCCGAGGTCCGACAGCGCCCGGCCCAGATCCCCACGCCTGCCA
GGAGCAAGCCGAGAGCCAGCCGGCCGGCGCACTCCGACTCCGAGCAGTCTCTGTCCTTCGACCCGAGCCC
CGCGCCCTTTCCGGGACCCCTGCCCCGCGGATGGAGCAGAAGCTCATCTCAGAAGAAGACCTCGAGAGGA
GCTTCAAAAGAGTCAACTTTGGGACTCTGCTAAGCAGCCAGAAGGAGGCTGAAGAGTTGCTGCCCGACTT
GAAGGAGTTCCTGTCCAACCCTCCAGCTGGTTTTCCCAGCAGCCGATCTGATGCTGAGAGGAGACAAGCT
TGTGATGCCATCCTGAGGGCTTGCAACCAGCAGCTGACTGCTAAGCTAGCTTGCCCTAGGCATCTGGGGA
GCCTGCTGGAGCTGGCAGAGCTGGCCTGTGATGGCTACTTAGTGTCTACCCCACAGCGTCCTCCCCTCTA
CCTGGAACGAATTCTCTTTGTCTTACTGCGGAATGCTGCTGCACAAGGAAGCCCAGAGGCCACACTCCGC
CTTGCTCAGCCCCTCCATGCCTGCTTGGTGCAGTGCTCTCGCGAGGCTGCTCCCCAGGACTATGAGGCCG
TGGCTCGGGGCAGCTTTTCTCTGCTTTGGAAGGGGGCAGAAGCCCTGTTGGAACGGCGAGCTGCATTTGC
AGCTCGGCTGAAGGCCTTGAGCTTCCTAGTACTCTTGGAGGATGAAAGTACCCCTTGTGAGGTTCCTCAC
TTTGCTTCTCCAACAGCCTGTCGAGCGGTAGCTGCCCATCAGCTATTTGATGCCAGTGGCCATGGTCTAA
ATGAAGCAGATGCTGATTTCCTAGATGACCTGCTCTCCAGGCACGTGATCAGAGCCTTGGTGGGTGAGAG
AGGGAGCTCTTCTGGGCTTCTTTCTCCCCAGAGGGCCCTCTGCCTCTTGGAGCTCACCTTGGAACACTGC
CGTCGCTTTTGCTGGAGCCGCCACCATGACAAAGCCATCAGCGCAGTGGAGAAGGCTCACAGTTACCTAA
GGAACACCAATCTAGCCCCTAGCCTTCAGCTATGTCAGCTGGGGGTTAAGCTGCTGCAGGTTGGGGAGGA
AGGACCTCAGGCAGTGGCCAAGCTTCTGATCAAGGCATCAGCTGTCCTGAGCAAGAGTATGGAGGCACCA
TCACCCCCACTTCGGGCATTGTATGAGAGCTGCCAGTTCTTCCTTTCAGGCCTGGAACGAGGCACCAAGA
GGCGCTATAGACTTGATGCCATTCTGAGCCTCTTTGCTTTTCTTGGAGGGTACTGCTCTCTTCTGCAGCA
GCTGCGGGATGATGGTGTGTATGGGGGCTCCTCCAAGCAACAGCAGTCTTTTCTTCAGATGTACTTTCAG
GGACTTCACCTCTACACTGTGGTGGTTTATGACTTTGCCCAAGGCTGTCAGATAGTTGATTTGGCTGACC
TGACCCAACTAGTGGACAGTTGTAAATCTACCGTTGTCTGGATGCTGGAGGCCTTAGAGGGCCTGTCGGG
CCAAGAGCTGACGGACCACATGGGGATGACCGCTTCTTACACCAGTAATTTGGCCTACAGCTTCTATAGT
CACAAGCTCTATGCCGAGGCCTGTGCCATCTCTGAGCCGCTCTGTCAGCACCTGGGTTTGGTGAAGCCAG
GCACTTATCCCGAGGTGCCTCCTGAGAAGTTGCACAGGTGCTTCCGGCTACAAGTAGAGAGTTTGAAGAA
ACTGGGTAAACAGGCCCAGGGCTGCAAGATGGTGATTTTGTGGCTGGCAGCCCTGCAACCCTGTAGCCCT
GAACACATGGCTGAGCCAGTCACTTTCTGGGTTCGGGTCAAGATGGATGCGGCCAGGGCTGGAGACAAGG
AGCTACAGCTAAAGACTCTGCGAGACAGCCTCAGTGGCTGGGACCCGGAGACCCTGGCCCTCCTGCTGAG
GGAGGAGCTGCAGGCCTACAAGGCGGTGCGGGCCGACACTGGACAGGAACGCTTCAACATCATCTGTGAC
CTCCTGGAGCTGAGCCCCGAGGAGACACCAGCCGGGGCCTGGGCACGAGCCACCCACCTGGTAGAACTGG
CTCAGGTGCTCTGCTACCACGACTTTACGCAGCAGACCAACTGCTCTGCTCTGGATGCTATCCGGGAAGC
CCTGCAGCTTCTGGACTCTGTGAGGCCTGAGGCCCAGGCCAGAGATCAGCTTCTGGACGATAAAGCACAG
GCCTTGCTGTGGCTTTACATCTGTACTCTGGAAGCCAAAATACAGGAAGGTATCGAGCGGGATCGGAGAG
CCCAGGCCCCTGGTAACTTGGAGGAATTTGAAGTCAATGACCTGAACTATGAAGATAAACTCCAGGAAGA
TCGTTTCCTATACAGTAACATTGCCTTCAACCTGGCTGCAGATGCTGCTCAGTCCAAATGCCTGGACCAA
GCCCTGGCCCTGTGGAAGGAGCTGCTTACAAAGGGGCAGGCCCCAGCTGTACGGTGTCTCCAGCAGACAG
CAGCCTCACTGCAGATCCTAGCAGCCCTCTACCAGCTGGTGGCAAAGCCCATGCAGGCTCTGGAGGTCCT
CCTGCTGCTACGGATTGTCTCTGAGAGACTGAAGGACCACTCGAAGGCAGCTGGCTCCTCCTGCCACATC
ACCCAGCTCCTCCTGACCCTCGGCTGTCCCAGCTATGCCCAGTTACACCTGGAAGAGGCAGCATCGAGCC
TGAAGCATCTCGATCAGACTACTGACACATACCTGCTCCTTTCCCTGACCTGTGATCTGCTTCGAAGTCA
ACTCTACTGGACTCACCAGAAGGTGACCAAGGGTGTCTCTCTGCTGCTGTCTGTGCTTCGGGATCCTGCC
CTCCAGAAGTCCTCCAAGGCTTGGTACTTGCTGCGTGTCCAGGTCCTGCAGCTGGTGGCAGCTTACCTTA
GCCTCCCGTCAAACAACCTCTCACACTCCCTGTGGGAGCAGCTCTGTGCCCAAGGCTGGCAGACACCTGA
GATAGCTCTCATAGACTCCCATAAGCTCCTCCGAAGCATCATCCTCCTGCTGATGGGCAGTGACATTCTC
TCAACTCAGAAAGCAGCTGTGGAGACATCGTTTTTGGACTATGGTGAAAATCTGGTACAAAAATGGCAGG
TTCTTTCAGAGGTGCTGAGCTGCTCAGAGAAGCTGGTCTGCCACCTGGGCCGCCTGGGTAGTGTGAGTGA
AGCCAAGGCCTTTTGCTTGGAGGCCCTAAAACTTACAACAAAGCTGCAGATACCACGCCAGTGTGCCCTG
TTCCTGGTGCTGAAGGGCGAGCTGGAGCTGGCCCGCAATGACATTGATCTCTGTCAGTCGGACCTGCAGC
AGGTTCTGTTCTTGCTTGAGTCTTGCACAGAGTTTGGTGGGGTGACTCAGCACCTGGACTCTGTGAAGAA
GGTCCACCTGCAGAAGGGGAAGCAGCAGGCCCAGGTCCCCTGTCCTCCACAGCTCCCAGAGGAGGAGCTC
TTCCTAAGAGGCCCTGCTCTAGAGCTGGTGGCCACTGTGGCCAAGGAGCCTGGCCCCATAGCACCTTCTA
CAAACTCCTCCCCAGTCTTGAAAACCAAGCCCCAGCCCATACCCAACTTCCTGTCCCATTCACCCACCTG
TGACTGCTCGCTCTGCGCCAGCCCTGTCCTCACAGCAGTCTGTCTGCGCTGGGTATTGGTCACGGCAGGG
GTGAGGCTGGCCATGGGCCACCAAGCCCAGGGTCTGGATCTGCTGCAGGTCGTGCTGAAGGGCTGTCCTG
AAGCCGCTGAGCGCCTCACCCAAGCTCTCCAAGCTTCCCTGAATCATAAAACACCCCCCTCCTTGGTTCC
AAGCCTCTTGGATGAGATCTTGGCTCAAGCATACACACTGTTGGCACTGGAGGGCCTGAACCAGCCATCA
AACGAGAGCCTGCAGAAGGTTCTACAGTCAGGGCTGAAGTTTGTAGCAGCACGGATACCCCACCTAGAGC
CCTGGCGAGCCAGCCTGCTCTTGATTTGGGCCCTCACAAAACTAGGTGGCCTCAGCTGCTGTACTACCCA
ACTTTTTGCAAGCTCCTGGGGCTGGCAGCCACCATTAATAAAAAGTGTCCCTGGCTCAGAGCCCTCTAAG
ACTCAGGGCCAAAAACGTTCTGGACGAGGGCGCCAAAAGTTAGCCTCTGCTCCCCTGCGCCTCAATAATA
CCTCTCAGAAAGGTCTGGAAGGTAGAGGACTGCCCTGCACACCTAAACCCCCAGACCGGATCAGGCAAGC
TGGCCCTCATGTCCCCTTCACGGTGTTTGAGGAAGTCTGCCCTACAGAGAGCAAGCCTGAAGTACCCCAG
GCCCCCAGGGTACAACAGAGAGTCCAGACGCGCCTCAAGGTGAACTTCAGTGATGACAGTGACTTGGAAG
ACCCTGTCTCAGCTGAGGCCTGGCTGGCAGAGGAGCCTAAGAGACGGGGCACTGCTTCCCGGGGCCGGGG
GCGAGCAAGGAAGGGCCTGAGCCTAAAGACGGATGCCGTGGTTGCCCCAGGTAGTGCCCCTGGGAACCCT
GGCCTGAATGGCAGGAGCCGGAGGGCCAAGAAGGTGGCATCAAGACATTGTGAGGAGCGGCGTCCCCAGA
GGGCCAGTGACCAGGCCAGGCCTGGCCCTGAGATCATGAGGACCATCCCTGAGGAAGAACTGACTGACAA
CTGGAGAAAAATGAGCTTTGAGATCCTCAGGGGCTCTGACGGGGAAGACTCAGCCTCAGGTGGGAAGACT
CCAGCTCCGGGCCCTGAGGCAGCTTCTGGAGAATGGGAGCTGCTGAGGCTGGATTCCAGCAAGAAGAAGC
TGCCCAGCCCATGCCCAGACAAGGAGAGTGACAAGGACCTTGGTCCTCGGCTCCAGCTCCCCTCAGCCCC
CGTAGCCACTGGTCTTTCTACCCTGGACTCCATCTGTGACTCCCTGAGTGTTGCTTTCCGGGGCATTAGT
CACTGTCCTCCTAGTGGGCTCTATGCCCACCTCTGCCGCTTCCTGGCCTTGTGCCTGGGCCACCGGGATC
CTTATGCCACTGCTTTCCTTGTCACCGAGTCTGTCTCCATCACCTGTCGCCACCAGCTGCTCACCCACCT
CCACAGACAGCTCAGCAAGGCCCAGAAGCACCGAGGATCACTTGAAATAGCAGACCAGCTGCAGGGGCTG
AGCCTTCAGGAGATGCCTGGAGATGTCCCCCTGGCCCGCATCCAGCGCCTCTTTTCCTTCAGGGCTTTGG
AATCTGGCCACTTCCCCCAGCCTGAAAAGGAGAGTTTCCAGGAGCGCCTGGCTCTGATCCCCAGTGGGGT
GACTGTGTGTGTGTTGGCCCTGGCCACCCTCCAGCCCGGAACCGTGGGCAACACCCTCCTGCTGACCCGG
CTGGAAAAGGACAGTCCCCCAGTCAGTGTGCAGATTCCCACTGGCCAGAACAAGCTTCATCTGCGTTCAG
TCCTGAATGAGTTTGATGCCATCCAGAAGGCACAGAAAGAGAACAGCAGCTGTACTGACAAGCGAGAATG
GTGGACAGGGCGGCTGGCACTGGACCACAGGATGGAGGTTCTCATCGCTTCCCTAGAGAAGTCTGTGCTG
GGCTGCTGGAAGGGGCTGCTGCTGCCGTCCAGTGAGGAGCCCGGCCCTGCCCAGGAGGCCTCCCGCCTAC
AGGAGCTGCTACAGGACTGTGGCTGGAAATATCCTGACCGCACTCTGCTGAAAATCATGCTCAGTGGTGC
CGGTGCCCTCACCCCTCAGGACATTCAGGCCCTGGCCTACGGGCTGTGCCCAACCCAGCCAGAGCGAGCC
CAGGAGCTCCTGAATGAGGCAGTAGGACGTCTACAGGGCCTGACAGTACCAAGCAATAGCCACCTTGTCT
TGGTCCTAGACAAGGACTTGCAGAAGCTGCCGTGGGAAAGCATGCCCAGCCTCCAAGCACTGCCTGTCAC
CCGGCTGCCCTCCTTCCGCTTCCTACTCAGCTACTCCATCATCAAAGAGTATGGGGCCTCGCCAGTGCTG
AGTCAAGGGGTGGATCCACGAAGTACCTTCTATGTCCTGAACCCTCACAATAACCTGTCAAGCACAGAGG
AGCAATTTCGAGCCAATTTCAGCAGTGAAGCTGGCTGGAGAGGAGTGGTTGGGGAGGTGCCAAGACCTGA
ACAGGTGCAGGAAGCCCTGACAAAGCATGATTTGTATATCTATGCAGGGCATGGGGCTGGTGCCCGCTTC
CTTGATGGGCAGGCTGTCCTGCGGCTGAGCTGTCGGGCAGTGGCCCTGCTGTTTGGCGCTAGCAGTGCGG
CCCTGGCTGTGCATGGAAACCTGGAGGGGGCTGGCATCGTGCTCAAGTACATCATGGCTGGTTGCCCCTT
GTTTCTGGGTAATCTCTGGGATGTGACTGACCGCGACATTGACCGCTACACGGAAGCTCTGCTGCAAGGC
TGGCTTGGAGCAGGCCCAGGGGCCCCCCTTCTCTACTATGTAAACCAGGCCCGCCAAGCTCCCCGACTCA
AGTATCTTATTGGGGCTGCACCTATAGCCTATGGCTTGCCTGTCTCTCTGCGGTGAGCGGCCGCGGGCCC
GTTTAAACCCGCTGATCAGCCTCGACTGTGCCTTCTAGTTGCCAGCCATCTGTTGTTTGCCCCTCCCCCG
TGCCTTCCTTGACCCTGGAAGGTGCCACTCCCACTGTCCTTTCCTAATAAAATGAGGAAATTGCATCGCA
TTGTCTGAGTAGGTGTCATTCTATTCTGGGGGGTGGGGTGGGGCAGGACAGCAAGGGGGAGGATTGGGAA
GACAATAGCAGGCATGCTGGGGATGCGGTGGGCTCTATGGCTTCTGAGGCGGAAAGAACCAGCTGGGGCT
CTAGGGGGTATCCCC
[124 nt withheld, positions 7856-7979]
C
[91 nt withheld, positions 7981-8071]
AGGGTGATGGTTCACGTACCTAGAAGTTCCTATTCCGAAGTTCCTATTCTCTAGAAAGTATAGGAACTTC
CTTGGCCAAAAAGCCTGAACTCACCGCGACGTCTGTCGAGAAGTTTCTGATCGAAAAGTTCGACAGCGTC
TCCGACCTGATGCAGCTCTCGGAGGGCGAAGAATCTCGTGCTTTCAGCTTCGATGTAGGAGGGCGTGGAT
ATGTCCTGCGGGTAAATAGCTGCGCCGATGGTTTCTACAAAGATCGTTATGTTTATCGGCACTTTGCATC
GGCCGCGCTCCCGATTCCGGAAGTGCTTGACATTGGGGAATTCAGCGAGAGCCTGACCTATTGCATCTCC
CGCCGTGCACAGGGTGTCACGTTGCAAGACCTGCCTGAAACCGAACTGCCCGCTGTTCTGCAGCCGGTCG
CGGAGGCCATGGATGCGATCGCTGCGGCCGATCTTAGCCAGACGAGCGGGTTCGGCCCATTCGGACCGCA
AGGAATCGGTCAATACACTACATGGCGTGATTTCATATGCGCGATTGCTGATCCCCATGTGTATCACTGG
CAAACTGTGATGGACGACACCGTCAGTGCGTCCGTCGCGCAGGCTCTCGATGAGCTGATGCTTTGGGCCG
AGGACTGCCCCGAAGTCCGGCACCTCGTGCACGCGGATTTCGGCTCCAACAATGTCCTGACGGACAATGG
CCGCATAACAGCGGTCATTGACTGGAGCGAGGCGATGTTCGGGGATTCCCAATACGAGGTCGCCAACATC
TTCTTCTGGAGGCCGTGGTTGGCTTGTATGGAGCAGCAGACGCGCTACTTCGAGCGGAGGCATCCGGAGC
TTGCAGGATCGCCGCGGCTCCGGGCGTATATGCTCCGCATTGGTCTTGACCAACTCTATCAGAGCTTGGT
TGACGGCAATTTCGATGATGCAGCTTGGGCGCAGGGTCGATGCGACGCAATCGTCCGATCCGGAGCCGGG
ACTGTCGGGCGTACACAAATCGCCCGCAGAAGCGCGGCCGTCTGGACCGATGGCTGTGTAGAAGTACTCG
CCGATAGTGGAAACCGACGCCCCAGCACTCGTCCGAGGGCAAAGGAATAGCACGTACTACGAGATTTCGA
TTCCACCGCCGCCTTCTATGAAAGGTTGGGCTTCGGAATCGTTTTCCGGGACGCCGGCTGGATGATCCTC
CAGCGCGGGGATCTCATGCTGGAGTTCTTCGCCCACCCCAACTTGTTTATTGCAGCTTATAATGGTTACA
AATAAAGCAATAGCATCACAAATTTCACAAATAAAGCATTTTTTTCACTGCATTCTAGTTGTGGTTTGTC
CAAACTCATCAATGTATCTTATCATGTCTGTATACCGTCGACCTCTAGCTAGAGCTTGGCGTAATCATGG
TCATAGCTGTTTCCTGTGTGAAATTGTTATCCGCTCACAATTCCACACAACATACGAGCCGGAAGCATAA
AGTGTAAAGCCTGGGGTGCCTAATGAGTGAGCTAACTCACATTAATTGCGTTGCGCTCACTGCCCGCTTT
CCAGTCGGGAAACCTGTCGTGCCAGCTGCATTAATGAATCGGCCAACGCGCGGGGAGAGGCGGTTTGCGT
ATTGGGCGCTCTTCCGCTTCCTCGCTCACTGACTCGCTGCGCTCGGTCGTTCGGCTGCGGCGAGCGGTAT
CAGCTCACTCAAAGGCGGTAATACGGTTATCCACAGAATCAGGGGATAACGCAGGAAAGAACATGTGAGC
AAAAGGCCAGCAAAAGGCCAGGAACCGTAAAAAGGCCGCGTTGCTGGCGTTTTTCCATAGGCTCCGCCCC
CCTGACGAGCATCACAAAAATCGACGCTCAAGTCAGAGGTGGCGAAACCCGACAGGACTATAAAGATACC
AGGCGTTTCCCCCTGGAAGCTCCCTCGTGCGCTCTCCTGTTCCGACCCTGCCGCTTACCGGATACCTGTC
CGCCTTTCTCCCTTCGGGAAGCGTGGCGCTTTCTCATAGCTCACGCTGTAGGTATCTCAGTTCGGTGTAG
GTCGTTCGCTCCAAGCTGGGCTGTGTGCACGAACCCCCCGTTCAGCCCGACCGCTGCGCCTTATCCGGTA
ACTATCGTCTTGAGTCCAACCCGGTAAGACACGACTTATCGCCACTGGCAGCAGCCACTGGTAACAGGAT
TAGCAGAGCGAGGTATGTAGGCGGTGCTACAGAGTTCTTGAAGTGGTGGCCTAACTACGGCTACACTAGA
AGAACAGTATTTGGTATCTGCGCTCTGCTGAAGCCAGTTACCTTCGGAAAAAGAGTTGGTAGCTCTTGAT
CCGGCAAACAAACCACCGCTGGTAGCGGTGGTTTTTTTGTTTGCAAGCAGCAGATTACGCGCAGAAAAAA
AGGATCTCAAGAAGATCCTTTGATCTTTTCTACGGGGTCTGACGCTCAGTGGAACGAAAACTCACGTTAA
GGGATTTTGGTCATGAGATTATCAAAAAGGATCTTCACCTAGATCCTTTTAAATTAAAAATGAAGTTTTA
AATCAATCTAAAGTATATATGAGTAAACTTGGTCTGACAGTTACCAATGCTTAATCAGTGAGGCACCTAT
CTCAGCGATCTGTCTATTTCGTTCATCCATAGTTGCCTGACTCCCCGTCGTGTAGATAACTACGATACGG
GAGGGCTTACCATCTGGCCCCAGTGCTGCAATGATACCGCGAGACCCACGCTCACCGGCTCCAGATTTAT
CAGCAATAAACCAGCCAGCCGGAAGGGCCGAGCGCAGAAGTGGTCCTGCAACTTTATCCGCCTCCATCCA
GTCTATTAATTGTTGCCGGGAAGCTAGAGTAAGTAGTTCGCCAGTTAATAGTTTGCGCAACGTTGTTGCC
ATTGCTACAGGCATCGTGGTGTCACGCTCGTCGTTTGGTATGGCTTCATTCAGCTCCGGTTCCCAACGAT
CAAGGCGAGTTACATGATCCCCCATGTTGTGCAAAAAAGCGGTTAGCTCCTTCGGTCCTCCGATCGTTGT
CAGAAGTAAGTTGGCCGCAGTGTTATCACTCATGGTTATGGCAGCACTGCATAATTCTCTTACTGTCATG
CCATCCGTAAGATGCTTTTCTGTGACTGGTGAGTACTCAACCAAGTCATTCTGAGAATAGTGTATGCGGC
GACCGAGTTGCTCTTGCCCGGCGTCAATACGGGATAATACCGCGCCACATAGCAGAACTTTAAAAGTGCT
CATCATTGGAAAACGTTCTTCGGGGCGAAAACTCTCAAGGATCTTACCGCTGTTGAGATCCAGTTCGATG
TAACCCACTCGTGCACCCAACTGATCTTCAGCATCTTTTACTTTCACCAGCGTTTCTGGGTGAGCAAAAA
CAGGAAGGCAAAATGCCGCAAAAAAGGGAATAAGGGCGACACGGAAATGTTGAATACTCATACTCTTCCT
TTTTCAATATTATTGAAGCATTTATCAGGGTTATTGTCTCATGAGCGGATACATATTTGAATGTATTTAG
AAAAATAAACAAATAGGGGTTCCGCGCACATTTCCCCGAAAAGTGCCACCTGACGTC
