>Addgene plasmid #59822 | pcDNA5 FRT TO myc Separase C2029A | addgene partial sequence | sequence record 96609 | CMV-F 5'-CGCAAATGGGCGGTAGGCGTG-3'
ATAGAGATCTCCCTATCAGTGATAGAGATCGTCGACGAGCTCGTTTAGTGAACCGTCAGATCGCCTGGAG
ACGCCATCCACGCTGTTTTGACCTCCATAGAAGACACCGGGACCGATCCAGCCTCCGGACTCTAGCGTTT
AAACTTAAGCTTGGTACCCCGGGGAATTCGGCAGATCCCGAGGTCCGACAGCGCCCGGCCCAGATCCCCA
CGCCTGCCAGGAGCAAGCCGAGAGCCAGCCGGCCGGCGCACTCCGACTCCGAGCAGTCTCTGTCCTTCGA
CCCGAGCCCCGCGCCCTTTCCGGGACCCCTGCCCCGCGGATGGAGCAGAAGCTCATCTCAGAAGAAGACC
TCGAGAGGAGCTTCAAAAGAGTCAACTTTGGGACTCTGCTAAGCAGCCAGAAGGAGGCTGAAGAGTTGCT
GCCCGACTTGAAGGAGTTCCTGTCCAACCCTCCAGCTGGTTTTCCCAGCAGCCGATCTGATGCTGAGAGG
AGACAAGCTTGTGATGCCATCCTGAGGGCTTGCAACCAGCAGCTGACTGCTAAGCTAGCTTGCCCTAGGC
ATCTGGGGAGCCTGCTGGAGCTGGCAGAGCTGGCCTGTGATGGCTACTTAGTGTCTACCCCACAGCGTCC
TCCCCTCTACCTGGAACGAATTCTCTTTGTCTTACTGCGGAATGCTGCTGCACAAGGAAGCCCAGAGGCC
ACACTCCGCCTTGCTCAGCCCCTCCATGCCTGCTTGGTGCAGTGCTCTCGCGAGGCTGCT
