>Addgene plasmid #59822 | pcDNA5 FRT TO myc Separase C2029A | addgene partial sequence | sequence record 96612 | BGH-rev 5'-TAGAAGGCACAGTCGAGG-3'
GCAGAGAGACAGGCAAGCCATAGGCTATAGGTGCAGCCCCAATAAGATACTTGAGTCGGGGAGCTTGGCG
GGCCTGGTTTACATAGTAGAGAAGGGGGGCCCCTGGGCCTGCTCCAAGCCAGCCTTGCAGCAGAGCTTCC
GTGTAGCGGTCAATGTCGCGGTCAGTCACATCCCAGAGATTACCCAGAAACAAGGGGCAACCAGCCATGA
TGTACTTGAGCACGATGCCAGCCCCCTCCAGGTTTCCATGCACAGCCAGGGCCGCACTGCTAGCGCCAAA
CAGCAGGGCCACTGCCCGACAGCTCAGCCGCAGGACAGCCTGCCCATCAAGGAAGCGGGCACCAGCCCCA
TGCCCTGCATAGATATACAAATCATGCTTTGTCAGGGCTTCCTGCACCTGTTCAGGTCTTGGCACCTCCC
CAACCACTCCTCTCCAGCCAGCTTCACTGCTGAAATTGGCTCGAAATTGCTCCTCTGTGCTTGACAGGTT
ATTGTGAGGGTTCAGGACATAGAAGGTACTTCGTGGATCCACCCCTTGACTCAGCACTGGCGAGGCCCCA
TACTCTTTGATGATGGAGTAGCTGAGTAGGAAGCGGAAGGAGGGCAGCCGGGTGACAGGCAGTGCTTGGA
GGCTGGGCATGCTTTCCCACGGCAGCTTCTGCAAGTCCTTGTCTAGGACCAAGACAAGGTGGCTATTGCT
TGGTACTGTCAGGCCCTGTAGACGTCCTACTGCCTCATTCA
